>Addgene plasmid #41315 | TAL3141 | depositor partial sequence | sequence record 54954 | TAL3141 sequence 2430 bps
TCTAGAGCTAGCACCATGGACTACAAAGACCATGACGGTGATTATAAAGATCATGACATCGATTACAAGG
ATGACGATGACAAGATGGCCCCCAAGAAGAAGAGGAAGGTGGGCATTCACCGCGGGGTACCTATGGTGGA
CTTGAGGACACTCGGTTATTCGCAACAGCAACAGGAGAAAATCAAGCCTAAGGTCAGGAGCACCGTCGCG
CAACACCACGAGGCGCTTGTGGGGCATGGCTTCACTCATGCGCATATTGTCGCGCTTTCACAGCACCCTG
CGGCGCTTGGGACGGTGGCTGTCAAATACCAAGATATGATTGCGGCCCTGCCCGAAGCCACGCACGAGGC
AATTGTAGGGGTCGGTAAACAGTGGTCGGGAGCGCGAGCACTTGAGGCGCTGCTGACTGTGGCGGGTGAG
CTTAGGGGGCCTCCGCTCCAGCTCGACACCGGGCAGCTGCTGAAGATCGCGAAGAGAGGGGGAGTAACAG
CGGTAGAGGCAGTGCACGCCTGGCGCAATGCGCTCACCGGGGCCCCCTTGAACCTGACCCCAGACCAGGT
AGTCGCAATCGCGTCACATGACGGGGGAAAGCAAGCCCTGGAAACCGTGCAAAGGTTGTTGCCGGTCCTT
TGTCAAGACCACGGCCTTACACCGGAGCAAGTCGTGGCCATTGCAAGCAATGGGGGTGGCAAACAGGCTC
TTGAGACGGTTCAGAGACTTCTCCCAGTTCTCTGTCAAGCCCACGGGCTGACTCCCGATCAAGTTGTAGC
GATTGCGTCGCATGACGGAGGGAAACAAGCATTGGAGACTGTCCAACGGCTCCTTCCCGTGTTGTGTCAA
GCCCACGGTTTGACGCCTGCACAAGTGGTCGCCATCGCCTCCAATATTGGCGGTAAGCAGGCGCTGGAAA
CAGTACAGCGCCTGCTGCCTGTACTGTGCCAGGATCATGGACTGACCCCAGACCAGGTAGTCGCAATCGC
GTCGAACATTGGGGGAAAGCAAGCCCTGGAAACCGTGCAAAGGTTGTTGCCGGTCCTTTGTCAAGACCAC
GGCCTTACACCGGAGCAAGTCGTGGCCATTGCAAGCAACATCGGTGGCAAACAGGCTCTTGAGACGGTTC
AGAGACTTCTCCCAGTTCTCTGTCAAGCCCACGGGCTGACTCCCGATCAAGTTGTAGCGATTGCGTCGAA
CATTGGAGGGAAACAAGCATTGGAGACTGTCCAACGGCTCCTTCCCGTGTTGTGTCAAGCCCACGGTTTG
ACGCCTGCACAAGTGGTCGCCATCGCCAGCCATGATGGCGGTAAGCAGGCGCTGGAAACAGTACAGCGCC
TGCTGCCTGTACTGTGCCAGGATCATGGACTGACCCCAGACCAGGTAGTCGCAATCGCGTCACATGACGG
GGGAAAGCAAGCCCTGGAAACCGTGCAAAGGTTGTTGCCGGTCCTTTGTCAAGACCACGGCCTTACACCG
GAGCAAGTCGTGGCCATTGCATCCCACGACGGTGGCAAACAGGCTCTTGAGACGGTTCAGAGACTTCTCC
CAGTTCTCTGTCAAGCCCACGGGCTGACTCCCGATCAAGTTGTAGCGATTGCGAATAACAATGGAGGGAA
ACAAGCATTGGAGACTGTCCAACGGCTCCTTCCCGTGTTGTGTCAAGCCCACGGTTTGACGCCTGCACAA
GTGGTCGCCATCGCCTCCAATATTGGCGGTAAGCAGGCGCTGGAAACAGTACAGCGCCTGCTGCCTGTAC
TGTGCCAGGATCATGGACTGACCCCAGACCAGGTAGTCGCAATCGCGAACAATAATGGGGGAAAGCAAGC
CCTGGAAACCGTGCAAAGGTTGTTGCCGGTCCTTTGTCAAGACCACGGCCTTACACCGGAGCAAGTCGTG
GCCATTGCAAGCAACATCGGTGGCAAACAGGCTCTTGAGACGGTTCAGAGACTTCTCCCAGTTCTCTGTC
AAGCCCACGGGCTGACTCCCGATCAAGTTGTAGCGATTGCGTCCAACGGTGGAGGGAAACAAGCATTGGA
GACTGTCCAACGGCTCCTTCCCGTGTTGTGTCAAGCCCACGGTTTGACGCCTGCACAAGTGGTCGCCATC
GCCTCCAATATTGGCGGTAAGCAGGCGCTGGAAACAGTACAGCGCCTGCTGCCTGTACTGTGCCAGGATC
ATGGACTGACACCCGAACAGGTGGTCGCCATTGCTTCTAACATCGGAGGACGGCCAGCCTTGGAGTCCAT
CGTAGCCCAATTGTCCAGGCCCGATCCCGCGTTGGCTGCGTTAACGAATGACCATCTGGTGGCGTTGGCA
TGTCTTGGTGGACGACCCGCGCTCGATGCAGTCAAAAAGGGTCTGCCTCATGCTCCCGCATTGATCAAAA
GAACCAACCGGCGGATTCCCGAGAGAACTTCCCATCGAGTCGCGGGATCC
