>Addgene plasmid #41315 | TAL3141 | addgene partial sequence | sequence record 57119 | JDS-TALEN-F 5'-TAGGGGTCGGTAAACAGTGG-3'
TGTGGCGGGTGAGCTTAGGGGGCCTCCGCTCCAGCTCGACACCGGGCAGCTGCTGAAGATCGCGAAGAGA
GGGGGAGTAACAGCGGTAGAGGCAGTGCACGCCTGGCGCAATGCGCTCACCGGGGCCCCCTTGAACCTGA
CCCCAGACCAGGTAGTCGCAATCGCGTCACATGACGGGGGAAAGCAAGCCCTGGAAACCGTGCAAAGGTT
GTTGCCGGTCCTTTGTCAAGACCACGGCCTTACACCGGAGCAAGTCGTGGCCATTGCAAGCAATGGGGGT
GGCAAACAGGCTCTTGAGACGGTTCAGAGACTTCTCCCAGTTCTCTGTCAAGCCCACGGGCTGACTCCCG
ATCAAGTTGTAGCGATTGCGTCGCATGACGGAGGGAAACAAGCATTGGAGACTGTCCAACGGCTCCTTCC
CGTGTTGTGTCAAGCCCACGGTTTGACGCCTGCACAAGTGGTCGCCATCGCCTCCAATATTGGCGGTAAG
CAGGCGCTGGAAACAGTACAGCGCCTGCTGCCTGTACTGTGCCAGGATCATGGACTGACCCCAGACCAGG
TAGTCGCAATCGCGTCGAACATTGGGGGAAAGCAAGCCCTGGAAACCGTGCAAAGGTTGTTGCCGGTCCT
TTGTCAAGACCACGGCCTTACACCGGAGCAAGTCGTGGCCATTGCAAGCAACATCGGTGGCAAACAGGCT
CTTGAGACGGTTCAGAGACTTCTCCCAGTTCTCTGTCAAGCCCACGGGCTGACTCCCGATCAAGTTGTAG
CGATTGCGTCGAACATTGGAGGGAAACAAGCATTGGAGACTGTCCAACGGCTCCTTCCCGTGTTGTGTCA
AGCCCACGGTTTGACGCCTGCACAAGTGGTCGCCATCGCCAGCCATGATGGCGGTAAGCAGGCGCTGGAA
ACAGTACAGCGCCTGCTGCCTGTACTGTGCCAGGATCATGG
