[The description below was written by a language model from this plasmid's Addgene catalogue record.]
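Description:
TAL3141 is a TALEN expression plasmid built on the JDS70 backbone, a mammalian expression vector that also carries a T7 promoter. It is a high-copy plasmid propagated in E. coli under ampicillin selection. The origin of replication and other backbone features are not itemised in the record, and no feature table is provided. The backbone is listed at about 6.4 kb and the insert at about 1.6 kb.

The insert, ZebrafishCommunity-pex2-Right, is not the pex2 coding sequence. It is an engineered array of TAL effector repeats designed to recognise a specific 18-nucleotide site in the zebrafish (D. rerio) pex2 gene, also known as pxmp3. The array was cloned by a restriction enzyme method that destroyed the cloning sites. It sits in frame with elements supplied by the backbone: an N-terminal 3X Flag tag for detection and a C-terminal wild-type FokI nuclease domain. Expression is driven by the CMV promoter, and the BGH reverse sequencing primer implies a BGH terminator region downstream of the cassette.

FokI cleaves DNA only as a dimer, so this "Right" monomer is meant to be used with a matching "Left" TALEN that binds the opposite half-site. Together they make a double-strand break in the intervening spacer, and error-prone repair of that break can produce disrupting indel mutations. The T7 promoter would allow in vitro transcription of TALEN mRNA, which suits embryo injection, although the record does not spell out that workflow. The associated work concerns targeted gene disruption in somatic zebrafish cells with engineered TALENs. The depositor advises checking the plasmid by diagnostic digest before use, a sensible precaution given the repetitive TAL array.
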