Addgene plasmid #41315: TAL3141
Depositing lab: Keith Joung. Depositing organization: Massachusetts General Hospital. Publication: Targeted gene disruption in somatic zebrafish cells using engineered TALENs. Sander JD, Cade L, Khayter C, Reyon D, Peterson RT, Joung JK, Yeh JR. Nat Biotechnol. 2011 Aug 5;29(8):697-8. doi: 10.1038/nbt.1934. PubMed 21822241.
Backbone
  Vector backbone: JDS70
  Backbone manufacturer: Addgene plasmid #32285
  Backbone size w/o insert (bp): 6447
  Vector type: Mammalian Expression ; T7
Growth in bacteria
  Bacterial resistance: Ampicillin, 100 μg/mL
  Growth temperature: 37°C
  Growth strain: XL1 Blue
  Copy number: High Copy
Gene/Insert
  Gene/Insert name: ZebrafishCommunity-pex2-Right (alt name: pex2)
  Species: D. rerio (zebrafish)
  Insert size (bp): 1640
  Entrez Gene: pex2 (a.k.a. pxmp3)
  Promoter: CMV
  Tag / fusion protein: 3X Flag (N terminal on backbone); WT FOKI (C terminal on backbone)
  Cloning method: Restriction Enzyme; 5′ cloning site N/A (destroyed during cloning); 3′ cloning site N/A (destroyed during cloning)
  Sequencing primers: 5′ CMV-F; 3′ BGH-rev
Terms and licenses: Academic/Nonprofit Terms; Industry Terms: Not Available to Industry
Depositor comments: Target binding site: TCTCAAAACCCGAGATAA It is strongly recommended that users perform a diagnostic digest to verify this plasmid prior to use. For example, a double digest of the plasmid with BamHI and KpnI should result in two bands at 2.3kb and 5.8kb.
How to cite: TAL3141 was a gift from Keith Joung (Addgene plasmid # 41315 ; http://n2t.net/addgene:41315 ; RRID:Addgene_41315)
